>Addgene plasmid #167198 | pLenti-3xFLAG-Puro PAK5 K478R/479R E294K | addgene full sequence | sequence record 333919 | Addgene NGS Result
TGGAAGGGCTAATTCACTCCCAAAGAAGACAAGATATCCTTGATCTGTGGATCTACCACACACAAGGCTA
CTTCCCTGATTAGCAGAACTACACACCAGGGCCAGGGGTCAGATATCCACTGACCTTTGGATGGTGCTAC
AAGCTAGTACCAGTTGAGCCAGATAAGGTAGAAGAGGCCAATAAAGGAGAGAACACCAGCTTGTTACACC
CTGTGAGCCTGCATGGGATGGATGACCCGGAGAGAGAAGTGTTAGAGTGGAGGTTTGACAGCCGCCTAGC
ATTTCATCACGTGGCCCGAGAGCTGCATCCGGAGTACTTCAAGAACTGCTGATATCGAGCTTGCTACAAG
GGACTTTCCGCTGGGGACTTTCCAGGGAGGCGTGGCCTGGGCGGGACTGGGGAGTGGCGAGCCCTCAGAT
CCTGCATATAAGCAGCTGCTTTTTGCCTGTACTGGGTCTCTCTGGTTAGACCAGATCTGAGCCTGGGAGC
TCTCTGGCTAACTAGGGAACCCACTGCTTAAGCCTCAATAAAGCTTGCCTTGAGTGCTTCAAGTAGTGTG
TGCCCGTCTGTTGTGTGACTCTGGTAACTAGAGATCCCTCAGACCCTTTTAGTCAGTGTGGAAAATCTCT
AGCAGTGGCGCCCGAACAGGGACTTGAAAGCGAAAGGGAAACCAGAGGAGCTCTCTCGACGCAGGACTCG
GCTTGCTGAAGCGCGCACGGCAAGAGGCGAGGGGCGGCGACTGGTGAGTACGCCAAAAATTTTGACTAGC
GGAGGCTAGAAGGAGAGAGATGGGTGCGAGAGCGTCAGTATTAAGCGGGGGAGAATTAGATCGCGATGGG
AAAAAATTCGGTTAAGGCCAGGGGGAAAGAAAAAATATAAATTAAAACATATAGTATGGGCAAGCAGGGA
GCTAGAACGATTCGCAGTTAATCCTGGCCTGTTAGAAACATCAGAAGGCTGTAGACAAATACTGGGACAG
CTACAACCATCCCTTCAGACAGGATCAGAAGAACTTAGATCATTATATAATACAGTAGCAACCCTCTATT
GTGTGCATCAAAGGATAGAGATAAAAGACACCAAGGAAGCTTTAGACAAGATAGAGGAAGAGCAAAACAA
AAGTAAGACCACCGCACAGCAAGCGGCCGGCCGCTGATCTTCAGACCTGGAGGAGGAGATATGAGGGACA
ATTGGAGAAGTGAATTATATAAATATAAAGTAGTAAAAATTGAACCATTAGGAGTAGCACCCACCAAGGC
AAAGAGAAGAGTGGTGCAGAGAGAAAAAAGAGCAGTGGGAATAGGAGCTTTGTTCCTTGGGTTCTTGGGA
GCAGCAGGAAGCACTATGGGCGCAGCGTCAATGACGCTGACGGTACAGGCCAGACAATTATTGTCTGGTA
TAGTGCAGCAGCAGAACAATTTGCTGAGGGCTATTGAGGCGCAACAGCATCTGTTGCAACTCACAGTCTG
GGGCATCAAGCAGCTCCAGGCAAGAATCCTGGCTGTGGAAAGATACCTAAAGGATCAACAGCTCCTGGGG
ATTTGGGGTTGCTCTGGAAAACTCATTTGCACCACTGCTGTGCCTTGGAATGCTAGTTGGAGTAATAAAT
CTCTGGAACAGATTTGGAATCACACGACCTGGATGGAGTGGGACAGAGAAATTAACAATTACACAAGCTT
AATACACTCCTTAATTGAAGAATCGCAAAACCAGCAAGAAAAGAATGAACAAGAATTATTGGAATTAGAT
AAATGGGCAAGTTTGTGGAATTGGTTTAACATAACAAATTGGCTGTGGTATATAAAATTATTCATAATGA
TAGTAGGAGGCTTGGTAGGTTTAAGAATAGTTTTTGCTGTACTTTCTATAGTGAATAGAGTTAGGCAGGG
ATATTCACCATTATCGTTTCAGACCCACCTCCCAACCCCGAGGGGACCCGACAGGCCCGAAGGAATAGAA
GAAGAAGGTGGAGAGAGAGACAGAGACAGATCCATTCGATTAGTGAACGGATCGGCACTGCGTGCGCCAA
TTCTGCAGACAAATGGCAGTATTCATCCACAATTTTAAAAGAAAAGGGGGGATTGGGGGGTACAGTGCAG
GGGAAAGAATAGTAGACATAATAGCAACAGACATACAAACTAAAGAATTACAAAAACAAATTACAAAAAT
TCAAAATTTTCGGGTTTATTACAGGGACAGCAGAGATCCAGTTTGGTTAGTACCGGGCCCGCTCTAGTCC
GGAATCAGTCCTGCTCCTCGGCCACGAAGTGCACGCAGTTGCCGGCCGGGTCGCGCAGGGCGAACTCCCG
CCCCCACGGCTGCTCGCCGATCTCGGTCATGGCCGGCCCGGAGGCGTCCCGGAAGTTCGTGGACACGACC
TCCGACCACTCGGCGTACAGCTCGTCCAGGCCGCGCACCCACACCCAGGCCAGGGTGTTGTCCGGCACCA
CCTGGTCCTGGACCGCGCTGATGAACAGGGTCACGTCGTCCCGGACCACACCGGCGAAGTCGTCCTCCAC
GAAGTCCCGGGAGAACCCGAGCCGGTCGGTCCAGAACTCGACCGCTCCGGCGACGTCGCGCGCGGTGAGC
ACCGGAACGGCACTGGTCAACTTGGCCATGGTGGCCCTCCTATAGTGAGTCGTATTATACTATGCCGATA
TACTATGCCGATGATTAATTGTCAACACGTGCTGCAGGTCCGAGGTTCTAGGCTGCCACGTCAGACGAAG
GGCGCAGCGAGCGTCCTGATCCTTCCGCCCGGACGCTCAGGACAGCGGCCCGCTGCTCATAAGACTCGGC
CTTAGAACCCCAGTATCAGCAGAAGGACATTTTAGGACGGGACTTGGGTGACTCTAGGGCACTGGTTTTC
TTTCCAGAGAGCGGAACAGGCGAGGAAAAGTAGTCCCTTCTCGGCGATTCTGCGGAGGGATCTCCGTGGG
GCGGTGAACGCCGATGATTATATAAGGACGCGCCGGGTGTGGCACAGCTAGTTCCGTCGCAGCCGGGATT
TGGGTCGCGGTTCTTGTTTGTGGATCGCTGTGATCGTCACTTGGTGAGTAGCGGGCTGCTGGGCTGGCCG
GGGCTTTCGTGGCCGCCGGGCCGCTCGGTGGGACGGAAGCGTGTGGAGAGACCGCCAAGGGCTGTAGTCT
GGGTCCGCGAGCAAGGTTGCCCTGAACTGGGGGTTGGGGGGAGCGCAGCAAAATGGCGGCTGTTCCCGAG
TCTTGAATGGAAGACGCTTGTGAGGCGGGCTGTGAGGTCGTTGAAACAAGGTGGGGGGCATGGTGGGCGG
CAAGAACCCAAGGTCTTGAGGCCTTCGCTAATGCGGGAAAGCTCTTATTCGGGTGAGATGGGCTGGGGCA
CCATCTGGGGACCCTGACGTGAAGTTTGTCACTGACTGGAGAACTCGGTTTGTCGTCTGTTGCGGGGGCG
GCAGTTATGGCGGTGCCGTTGGGCAGTGCACCCGTACCTTTGGGAGCGCGCGCCCTCGTCGTGTCGTGAC
GTCACCCGTTCTGTTGGCTTATAATGCAGGGTGGGGCCACCTGCCGGTAGGTGTGCGGTAGGCTTTTCTC
CGTCGCAGGACGCAGGGTTCGGGCCTAGGGTAGGCTCTCCTGAATCGACAGGCGCCGGACCTCTGGTGAG
GGGAGGGATAAGTGAGGCGTCAGTTTCTTTGGTCGGTTTTATGTACCTATCTTCTTAAGTAGCTGAAGCT
CCGGTTTTGAACTATGCGCTCGGGGTTGGCGAGTGTGTTTTGTGAAGTTTTTTAGGCACCTTTTGAAATG
TAATCATTTGGGTCAATATGTAATTTTCAGTGTTAGACTAGTAAATTGTCCGCTAAATTCTGGCCGTTTT
TGGCTTTTTTGTTAGACGCTAGCGGATCCATGGACTACAAAGACCATGACGGTGATTATAAAGATCATGA
TATCGATTACAAGGATGACGATGACAAGCTAGCGATGTTTGGGAAGAAAAAGAAAAAGATTGAAATATCT
GGCCCGTCCAACTTTGAACACAGGGTTCATACTGGGTTTGATCCACAAGAGCAGAAGTTTACCGGCCTTC
CCCAGCAGTGGCACAGCCTGTTAGCAGATACGGCCAACAGGCCAAAGCCTATGGTGGACCCTTCATGCAT
CACACCCATCCAGCTGGCTCCTATGAAGACAATCGTTAGAGGAAACAAACCCTGCAAGGAAACCTCCATC
AACGGCCTGCTAGAGGATTTTGACAACATCTCGGTGACTCGCTCCAACTCCCTAAGGAAAGAAAGCCCAC
CCACCCCAGATCAGGGAGCCTCCAGCCACGGTCCAGGCCACGCGGAAGAAAATGGCTTCATCACCTTCTC
CCAGTATTCCAGCGAATCCGATACTACTGCTGACTACACGACCGAAAAGTACAGGGAGAAGAGTCTCTAT
GGAGATGATCTGGATCCGTATTATAGAGGCAGCCACGCAGCCAAGCAAAATGGGCACGTAATGAAAATGA
AGCACGGGGAGGCCTACTATTCTGAGGTGAAGCCTTTGAAATCCGATTTTGCCAGATTTTCTGCCGATTA
TCACTCACATTTGGACTCACTGAGCAAACCAAGTGAATACAGTGACCTCAAGTGGGAGTATCAGAGAGCC
TCGAGTAGCTCCCCTCTGGATTATTCATTCCAATTCACACCTTCTAGAACTGCAGGGACCAGCGGGTGCT
CCAAGGAGAGCCTGGCGTACAGTGAAAGTGAATGGGGACCCAGCCTGGATGACTATGACAGGAGGCCAAA
GTCTTCGTACCTGAATCAGACAAGCCCTCAGCCCACCATGCGGCAGAGGTCCAGGTCAGGCTCGGGACTC
CAGAAACCGATGATGCCATTTGGAGCAAGTGCATTTAAAACCCATCCCCAAGGACACTCCTACAACTCCT
ACACCTACCCTCGCTTGTCCGAGCCCACAATGTGCATTCCAAAGGTGGATTACGATCGAGCACAGATGGT
CCTCAGCCCTCCACTGTCAGGGTCTGACACCTACCCCAGGGGCCCTGCCAAACTACCTCAAAGTCAAAGC
AAATCGGGCTATTCCTCAAGCAGTCACCAGTACCCGTCTGGGTACCACAAAGCCACCTTGTACCATCACC
CCTCCCTGCAGAGCAGTTCGCAGTACATCTCCACGGCTTCCTACCTGAGCTCCCTCAGCCTCTCATCCAG
CACCTACCCGCCGCCCAGCTGGGGCTCCTCCTCCGACCAGCAGCCCTCCAGGGTGTCCCATGAACAGTTT
CGGGCGGCCCTGCAGCTGGTGGTCAGCCCAGGAGACCCCAGGGAATACTTGGCCAACTTTATCAAAATCG
GGGAAGGCTCAACCGGCATCGTATGCATCGCCACCGAGAAACACACAGGGAAACAAGTTGCAGTGAGGAG
AATGGACCTCCGGAAGCAACAGAGACGAGAACTGCTTTTCAATGAGGTCGTGATCATGCGGGATTACCAC
CATGACAATGTGGTTGACATGTACAGCAGCTACCTTGTCGGCGATGAGCTCTGGGTGGTCATGGAGTTTC
TAGAAGGTGGTGCCTTGACAGACATTGTGACTCACACCAGAATGAATGAAGAACAGATAGCTACTGTCTG
CCTGTCAGTTCTGAGAGCTCTCTCCTACCTTCATAACCAAGGAGTGATTCACAGGGACATAAAAAGTGAC
TCCATCCTCCTGACAAGCGATGGCCGGATAAAGTTGTCTGATTTTGGTTTCTGTGCTCAAGTTTCCAAAG
AGGTGCCGAAGAGGAAATCATTGGTTGGCACTCCCTACTGGATGGCCCCTGAGGTGATTTCTAGGCTACC
TTATGGGACAGAGGTGGACATCTGGTCCCTCGGGATCATGGTGATAGAAATGATTGATGGCGAGCCCCCC
TACTTCAATGAGCCTCCCCTCCAGGCGATGCGGAGGATCCGGGACAGTTTACCTCCAAGAGTGAAGGACC
TACACAAGGTTTCTTCAGTGCTCCGGGGATTCCTAGACTTGATGTTGGTGAGGGAGCCCTCTCAGAGAGC
AACAGCCCAGGAACTCCTCGGACATCCATTCTTAAAACTAGCAGGTCCACCGTCTTGCATTGTCCCCCTC
ATGAGACAATACAGGCATCACTGAATTCTGCAGATATCCAGCACAGTGGCGGCCGCTCGAGTCTAGAGTT
AACGCAAATTCCGCCCCTCTCCCTCCCCCCCCCCCTAACGTTACTGGCCGAAGCCGCTTGGAATAAGGCC
GGTGTGCGTTTGTCTATATGTTATTTTCCACCATATTGCCGTCTTTTGGCAATGTGAGGGCCCGGAAACC
TGGCCCTGTCTTCTTGACGAGCATTCCTAGGGGTCTTTCCCCTCTCGCCAAAGGAATGCAAGGTCTGTTG
AATGTCGTGAAGGAAGCAGTTCCTCTGGAAGCTTCTTGAAGACAAACAACGTCTGTAGCGACCCTTTGCA
GGCAGCGGAACCCCCCACCTGGCGACAGGTGCCTCTGCGGCCAAAAGCCACGTGTATAAGATACACCTGC
AAAGGCGGCACAACCCCAGTGCCACGTTGTGAGTTGGATAGTTGTGGAAAGAGTCAAATGGCTCTCCTCA
AGCGTATTCAACAAGGGGCTGAAGGATGCCCAGAAGGTACCCCATTGTATGGGATCTGATCTGGGGCCTC
GGTGCACATGCTTTACATGTGTTTAGTCGAGGTTAAAAAAACGTCTAGGCCCCCCGAACCACGGGGACGT
GGTTTTCCTTTGAAAAACACGATAATACCATGGCCACCGAGTACAAGCCCACGGTGCGCCTCGCCACCCG
CGACGACGTCCCCCGGGCCGTACGCACCCTCGCCGCCGCGTTCGCCGACTACCCCGCCACGCGCCACACC
GTCGACCCGGACCGCCACATCGAGCGGGTCACCGAGCTGCAAGAACTCTTCCTCACGCGCGTCGGGCTCG
ACATCGGCAAGGTGTGGGTCGCGGACGACGGCGCCGCGGTGGCGGTCTGGACCACGCCGGAGAGCGTCGA
AGCGGGGGCGGTGTTCGCCGAGATCGGCTCGCGCATGGCCGAGTTGAGCGGTTCCCGGCTGGCCGCGCAG
CAACAGATGGAAGGCCTCCTGGCGCCGCACCGGCCCAAGGAGCCCGCGTGGTTCCTGGCCACCGTCGGCG
TCTCGCCCGACCACCAGGGCAAGGGTCTGGGCAGCGCCGTCGTGCTCCCCGGAGTGGAGGCGGCCGAGCG
CGCTGGGGTGCCCGCCTTCCTGGAGACCTCCGCGCCCCGCAACCTCCCCTTCTACGAGCGGCTCGGCTTC
ACCGTCACCGCCGACGTCGAGGTGCCCGAAGGACCGCGCACCTGGTGCATGACCCGCAAGCCCGGTGCCT
GAGTTCGCGTCTGGAACAATCAACCTCTGGATTACAAAATTTGTGAAAGATTGACTGGTATTCTTAACTA
TGTTGCTCCTTTTACGCTATGTGGATACGCTGCTTTAATGCCTTTGTATCATGCTATTGCTTCCCGTATG
GCTTTCATTTTCTCCTCCTTGTATAAATCCTGGTTGCTGTCTCTTTATGAGGAGTTGTGGCCCGTTGTCA
GGCAACGTGGCGTGGTGTGCACTGTGTTTGCTGACGCAACCCCCACTGGTTGGGGCATTGCCACCACCTG
TCAGCTCCTTTCCGGGACTTTCGCTTTCCCCCTCCCTATTGCCACGGCGGAACTCATCGCCGCCTGCCTT
GCCCGCTGCTGGACAGGGGCTCGGCTGTTGGGCACTGACAATTCCGTGGTGTTGTCGGGGAAGCTGACGT
CCTTTCCATGGCTGCTCGCCTGTGTTGCCACCTGGATTCTGCGCGGGACGTCCTTCTGCTACGTCCCTTC
GGCCCTCAATCCAGCGGACCTTCCTTCCCGCGGCCTGCTGCCGGCTCTGCGGCCTCTTCCGCGTCTTCGC
CTTCGCCCTCAGACGAGTCGGATCTCCCTTTGGGCCGCCTCCCCGCCTGGAATTAATTCTGCAGTCGAGA
CCTAGAAAAACATGGAGCAATCACAAGTAGCAATACAGCAGCTACCAATGCTGATTGTGCCTGGCTAGAA
GCACAAGAGGAGGAGGAGGTGGGTTTTCCAGTCACACCTCAGGTACCTTTAAGACCAATGACTTACAAGG
CAGCTGTAGATCTTAGCCACTTTTTAAAAGAAAAGAGGGGACTGGAAGGGCTAATTCACTCCCAACGAAG
ACAAGATCTGCTTTTTGCTTGTACTGGGTCTCTCTGGTTAGACCAGATCTGAGCCTGGGAGCTCTCTGGC
TAACTAGGGAACCCACTGCTTAAGCCTCAATAAAGCTTGCCTTGAGTGCTTCAAGTAGTGTGTGCCCGTC
TGTTGTGTGACTCTGGTAACTAGAGATCCCTCAGACCCTTTTAGTCAGTGTGGAAAATCTCTAGCAGTAG
TAGTTCATGTCATCTTATTATTCAGTATTTATAACTTGCAAAGAAATGAATATCAGAGAGTGAGAGGCCT
TGACATTGTTTAAACCCGCTGATCAGCCTCGACTGTGCCTTCTAGTTGCCAGCCATCTGTTGTTTGCCCC
TCCCCCGTGCCTTCCTTGACCCTGGAAGGTGCCACTCCCACTGTCCTTTCCTAATAAAATGAGGAAATTG
CATCGCATTGTCTGAGTAGGTGTCATTCTATTCTGGGGGGTGGGGTGGGGCAGGACAGCAAGGGGGAGGA
TTGGGAAGACAATAGCAGGCATGCTGGGGATGCGGTGGGCTCTATGGCTTCTGAGGCGGAAAGAACCAGC
TGGGGCTCTAGGGGGTATCCCC
[124 nt withheld, positions 8773-8896]
C
[91 nt withheld, positions 8898-8988]
A
[49 nt withheld, positions 8990-9038]
CCTTTGACGTTGGAGTCCACGTTCTTT
[37 nt withheld, positions 9066-9102]
ACCCTATCTCGGTCTATTCTTTTGATTTATAAGGGATTTTGCCGATTTCGGCCTATTGGTTAAAAAATGA
GCTGATTTAACAAAAATTTAACGCGAATTAATTCTGTGGAATGTGTGTCAGTTAGGGTGTGGAAAGTCCC
CAGGCTCCCCAGCAGGCAGAAGTATGCAAAGCATGCATCTCAATTAGTCAGCAACCAGGTGTGGAAAGTC
CCCAGGCTCCCCAGCAGGCAGAAGTATGCAAAGCATGCATCTCAATTAGTCAGCAACCATAGTCCCGCCC
CTAACTCCGCCCATCCCGCCCCTAACTCCGCCCAGTTCCGCCCATTCTCCGCCCCATGGCTGACTAATTT
TTTTTATTTATGCAGAGGCCGAGGCCGCCTCTGCCTCTGAGCTATTCCAGAAGTAGTGAGGAGGCTTTTT
TGGAGGCCTAGGCTTTTGCAAAAAGCTCCCGGGAGCTTGTATATCCATTTTCGGATCTGATCAGCACGTG
ATGAAAAAGCCTGAACTCACCGCGACGTCTGTCGAGAAGTTTCTGATCGAAAAGTTCGACAGCGTCTCCG
ACCTGATGCAGCTCTCGGAGGGCGAAGAATCTCGTGCTTTCAGCTTCGATGTAGGAGGGCGTGGATATGT
CCTGCGGGTAAATAGCTGCGCCGATGGTTTCTACAAAGATCGTTATGTTTATCGGCACTTTGCATCGGCC
GCGCTCCCGATTCCGGAAGTGCTTGACATTGGGGAATTAATTCAGCGAGAGCCTGACCTATTGCATCTCC
CGCCGTGCACAGGGTGTCACGTTGCAAGACCTGCCTGAAACCGAACTGCCCGCTGTTCTGCAGCCGGTCG
CGGAGGCCATGGATGCGATCGCTGCGGCCGATCTTAGCCAGACGAGCGGGTTCGGCCCATTCGGACCGCA
AGGAATCGGTCAATACACTACATGGCGTGATTTCATATGCGCGATTGCTGATCCCCATGTGTATCACTGG
CAAACTGTGATGGACGACACCGTCAGTGCGTCCGTCGCGCAGGCTCTCGATGAGCTGATGCTTTGGGCCG
AGGACTGCCCCGAAGTCCGGCACCTCGTGCACGCGGATTTCGGCTCCAACAATGTCCTGACGGACAATGG
CCGCATAACAGCGGTCATTGACTGGAGCGAGGCGATGTTCGGGGATTCCCAATACGAGGTCGCCAACATC
TTCTTCTGGAGGCCGTGGTTGGCTTGTATGGAGCAGCAGACGCGCTACTTCGAGCGGAGGCATCCGGAGC
TTGCAGGATCGCCGCGGCTCCGGGCGTATATGCTCCGCATTGGTCTTGACCAACTCTATCAGAGCTTGGT
TGACGGCAATTTCGATGATGCAGCTTGGGCGCAGGGTCGATGCGACGCAATCGTCCGATCCGGAGCCGGG
ACTGTCGGGCGTACACAAATCGCCCGCAGAAGCGCGGCCGTCTGGACCGATGGCTGTGTAGAAGTACTCG
CCGATAGTGGAAACCGACGCCCCAGCACTCGTCCGAGGGCAAAGGAATAGCACGTGCTACGAGATTTCGA
TTCCACCGCCGCCTTCTATGAAAGGTTGGGCTTCGGAATCGTTTTCCGGGACGCCGGCTGGATGATCCTC
CAGCGCGGGGATCTCATGCTGGAGTTCTTCGCCCACCCCAACTTGTTTATTGCAGCTTATAATGGTTACA
AATAAAGCAATAGCATCACAAATTTCACAAATAAAGCATTTTTTTCACTGCATTCTAGTTGTGGTTTGTC
CAAACTCATCAATGTATCTTATCATGTCTGTATACCGTCGACCTCTAGCTAGAGCTTGGCGTAATCATGG
TCATAGCTGTTTCCTGTGTGAAATTGTTATCCGCTCACAATTCCACACAACATACGAGCCGGAAGCATAA
AGTGTAAAGCCTGGGGTGCCTAATGAGTGAGCTAACTCACATTAATTGCGTTGCGCTCACTGCCCGCTTT
CCAGTCGGGAAACCTGTCGTGCCAGCTGCATTAATGAATCGGCCAACGCGCGGGGAGAGGCGGTTTGCGT
ATTGGGCGCTCTTCCGCTTCCTCGCTCACTGACTCGCTGCGCTCGGTCGTTCGGCTGCGGCGAGCGGTAT
CAGCTCACTCAAAGGCGGTAATACGGTTATCCACAGAATCAGGGGATAACGCAGGAAAGAACATGTGAGC
AAAAGGCCAGCAAAAGGCCAGGAACCGTAAAAAGGCCGCGTTGCTGGCGTTTTTCCATAGGCTCCGCCCC
CCTGACGAGCATCACAAAAATCGACGCTCAAGTCAGAGGTGGCGAAACCCGACAGGACTATAAAGATACC
AGGCGTTTCCCCCTGGAAGCTCCCTCGTGCGCTCTCCTGTTCCGACCCTGCCGCTTACCGGATACCTGTC
CGCCTTTCTCCCTTCGGGAAGCGTGGCGCTTTCTCATAGCTCACGCTGTAGGTATCTCAGTTCGGTGTAG
GTCGTTCGCTCCAAGCTGGGCTGTGTGCACGAACCCCCCGTTCAGCCCGACCGCTGCGCCTTATCCGGTA
ACTATCGTCTTGAGTCCAACCCGGTAAGACACGACTTATCGCCACTGGCAGCAGCCACTGGTAACAGGAT
TAGCAGAGCGAGGTATGTAGGCGGTGCTACAGAGTTCTTGAAGTGGTGGCCTAACTACGGCTACACTAGA
AGAACAGTATTTGGTATCTGCGCTCTGCTGAAGCCAGTTACCTTCGGAAAAAGAGTTGGTAGCTCTTGAT
CCGGCAAACAAACCACCGCTGGTAGCGGTGGTTTTTTTGTTTGCAAGCAGCAGATTACGCGCAGAAAAAA
AGGATCTCAAGAAGATCCTTTGATCTTTTCTACGGGGTCTGACGCTCAGTGGAACGAAAACTCACGTTAA
GGGATTTTGGTCATGAGATTATCAAAAAGGATCTTCACCTAGATCCTTTTAAATTAAAAATGAAGTTTTA
AATCAATCTAAAGTATATATGAGTAAACTTGGTCTGACAGTTACCAATGCTTAATCAGTGAGGCACCTAT
CTCAGCGATCTGTCTATTTCGTTCATCCATAGTTGCCTGACTCCCCGTCGTGTAGATAACTACGATACGG
GAGGGCTTACCATCTGGCCCCAGTGCTGCAATGATACCGCGAGACCCACGCTCACCGGCTCCAGATTTAT
CAGCAATAAACCAGCCAGCCGGAAGGGCCGAGCGCAGAAGTGGTCCTGCAACTTTATCCGCCTCCATCCA
GTCTATTAATTGTTGCCGGGAAGCTAGAGTAAGTAGTTCGCCAGTTAATAGTTTGCGCAACGTTGTTGCC
ATTGCTACAGGCATCGTGGTGTCACGCTCGTCGTTTGGTATGGCTTCATTCAGCTCCGGTTCCCAACGAT
CAAGGCGAGTTACATGATCCCCCATGTTGTGCAAAAAAGCGGTTAGCTCCTTCGGTCCTCCGATCGTTGT
CAGAAGTAAGTTGGCCGCAGTGTTATCACTCATGGTTATGGCAGCACTGCATAATTCTCTTACTGTCATG
CCATCCGTAAGATGCTTTTCTGTGACTGGTGAGTACTCAACCAAGTCATTCTGAGAATAGTGTATGCGGC
GACCGAGTTGCTCTTGCCCGGCGTCAATACGGGATAATACCGCGCCACATAGCAGAACTTTAAAAGTGCT
CATCATTGGAAAACGTTCTTCGGGGCGAAAACTCTCAAGGATCTTACCGCTGTTGAGATCCAGTTCGATG
TAACCCACTCGTGCACCCAACTGATCTTCAGCATCTTTTACTTTCACCAGCGTTTCTGGGTGAGCAAAAA
CAGGAAGGCAAAATGCCGCAAAAAAGGGAATAAGGGCGACACGGAAATGTTGAATACTCATACTCTTCCT
TTTTCAATATTATTGAAGCATTTATCAGGGTTATTGTCTCATGAGCGGATACATATTTGAATGTATTTAG
AAAAATAAACAAATAGGGGTTCCGCGCACATTTCCCCGAAAAGTGCCACCTGACGTCGACGGATCGGGAG
ATCAACTTGTTTATTGCAGCTTATAATGGTTACAAATAAAGCAATAGCATCACAAATTTCACAAATAAAG
CATTTTTTTCACTGCATTCTAGTTGTGGTTTGTCCAAACTCATCAATGTATCTTATCATGTCTGGATCAA
CTGGATAACTCAAGCTAACCAAAATCATCCCAAACTTCCCACCCCATACCCTATTACCACTGCCAATTAC
CTGTGGTTTCATTTACTCTAAACCTGTGATTCCTCTGAATTATTTTCATTTTAAAGAAATTGTATTTGTT
AAATATGTACTACAAACTTAGTAGT
Features (pLannotate 1.2.2; 32 found; start..end, strand, type, name):
    377..634     +  LTR            5' LTR (truncated): truncated 5' long terminal repeat (LTR) from HIV-1
    681..806     +  misc_feature   HIV-1 Ψ: packaging signal of human immunodeficiency virus type 1
    790..1128    +  CDS            HIV-1 gag (fragment): gag protein from human immunodeficiency virus 1; gag
   1303..1536    +  misc_feature   RRE: The Rev response element (RRE) of HIV-1 allows for Rev-dependent mRNA export from the nucleus to the cytoplasm.
   1913..2013    +  CDS            Rev (fragment): human immunodeficiency virus 1 (HIV-1) Rev protein; rev; enhances nuclear export of unspliced and incompletely spliced viral mRNAs
   2063..2180    +  misc_feature   cPPT/CTS: central polypurine tract and central termination sequence of HIV-1
   2245..2619    -  CDS            BleoR: antibiotic-binding protein; Sh ble from Streptoalloteichus hindustanus; confers resistance to bleomycin, phleomycin, and Zeocin™
   2639..2686    -  promoter       EM7 promoter: synthetic bacterial promoter&nbsp
   2712..3867    +  promoter       UbC promoter: human ubiquitin C promoter
   3883..3948    +  CDS            3xFLAG: three tandem FLAG® epitope tags, followed by an enterokinase cleavage site
   3955..6111    +  CDS            PAK5: PAK5_HUMAN - Also known as KIAA1264, PAK7. Experimental evidence at protein level: Swiss-Prot protein existence level 1. Serine/threonine protein kinase that plays a role in a variety of different signaling pathways including cytoskeleton regulation, cell migration, proliferation or cell survival. Activation by various effectors including growth factor receptors or active CDC42 and RAC1 results in a conformational change and a subsequent autophosphorylation on several serine and/or threonine residues. Phosphorylates the proto-oncogene RAF1 and stimulates its kinase activity. Promotes cell surv
   6174..6757    +  misc_feature   IRES2: internal ribosome entry site (IRES) of the encephalomyocarditis virus (EMCV)
   6756..7352    +  CDS            PuroR: puromycin N-acetyltransferase; pac from Streptomyces alboniger; confers resistance to puromycin
   7368..7956    +  misc_feature   WPRE: woodchuck hepatitis virus posttranscriptional regulatory element
   7973..8161    +  CDS            nef (fragment): NEF_HV1Z2 - Experimental evidence at protein level: Swiss-Prot protein existence level 1. Extracellular Nef protein targets CD4(+) T-lymphocytes for apoptosis by interacting with CXCR4 surface receptors. From Human immunodeficiency virus type 1 group M subtype D (isolate Z2/CDC-Z34) (HIV-1).
   8163..8396    +  LTR            3' LTR (ΔU3): self-inactivating 3' long terminal repeat (LTR) from HIV-1
   8503..8727    +  polyA_signal   bGH poly(A) signal: bovine growth hormone polyadenylation signal
   8731..8752    +  promoter       SV40 promoter (fragment): SV40 enhancer and early promoter
   8773..9201    +  rep_origin     f1 ori (sequence partly withheld): f1 bacteriophage origin of replication; arrow indicates direction of (+) strand synthesis
   9215..9544    +  promoter       SV40 promoter: SV40 enhancer and early promoter
   9593..10622   +  CDS            HygR (fragment): aminoglycoside phosphotransferase from E. coli; aph(4)-Ia; confers resistance to hygromycin
  10632..10757   +  CDS            ble (fragment): BLE_KLEPN - Experimental evidence at protein level: Swiss-Prot protein existence level 1. Binding protein with a strong affinity to the bleomycin family of antibiotics. Binds to CL990; an antimitotic-antibiotic compound. From Klebsiella pneumoniae.
  10752..10873   +  polyA_signal   SV40 poly(A) signal: SV40 polyadenylation signal
  10944..10966   -  protein_bind   lac operator (fragment): The lac repressor binds to the lac operator to inhibit transcription in E. coli. This inhibition can be relieved by adding lactose or isopropyl-β-D-thiogalactopyranoside (IPTG). lac repressor encoded by lacI
  10970..11000   -  promoter       lac promoter: promoter for the E. coli lac operon
  11015..11036   -  protein_bind   CAP binding site: CAP binding activates transcription in the presence of cAMP. E. coli catabolite activator protein
  11049..11141   -  CDS            lacI (fragment): lac repressor; lacI; The lac repressor binds to the lac operator to inhibit transcription in E. coli. This inhibition can be relieved by adding lactose or isopropyl-β-D-thiogalactopyranoside (IPTG).
  11324..11912   -  rep_origin     ori: high-copy-number ColE1/pMB1/pBR322/pUC origin of replication
  12083..12943   -  CDS            AmpR: β-lactamase; bla; confers resistance to ampicillin, carbenicillin, and related antibiotics
  12944..13048   -  promoter       AmpR promoter: bla
  13096..13230   +  polyA_signal   SV40 poly(A) signal: SV40 polyadenylation signal
  13397..329     +  CDS            nef (fragment) (across the origin): NEF_HV1BR - Experimental evidence at protein level: Swiss-Prot protein existence level 1. Extracellular Nef protein targets CD4(+) T-lymphocytes for apoptosis by interacting with CXCR4 surface receptors (PubMed:14990729). From Human immunodeficiency virus type 1 group M subtype B (isolate BRU/LAI) (HIV-1).
