[The description below was written by a language model from this plasmid's Addgene catalogue record and pLannotate feature annotations shown in this document.]
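Description:
pLenti-3xFLAG-Puro PAK5 K478R/479R E294K is a 13.4 kb HIV-1-based lentiviral vector for mammalian expression, built on the p-Lenti-puro backbone. It expresses a double-mutant form of the human serine/threonine kinase PAK5 (also called PAK7). It is propagated in E. coli through a high-copy ColE1/pUC-type origin with ampicillin selection (AmpR), and an f1 origin is also present.

The viral region runs from a truncated 5' LTR through the Ψ packaging signal, a gag fragment, the RRE for Rev-dependent nuclear export and the cPPT/CTS. It ends in a WPRE, which boosts transcript expression, and a ΔU3 self-inactivating 3' LTR followed by a bGH polyadenylation signal. Within it, the human ubiquitin C (UbC) promoter drives an N-terminal 3xFLAG tag followed by the PAK5 coding sequence. An EMCV IRES then links a puromycin N-acetyltransferase gene to the same transcript, so puromycin-resistant transduced cells should also express the tagged kinase.

The insert combines the K478R/K479R substitutions, which the record describes as kinase-dead, with E294K. The associated publication title concerns melanoma-associated mutants in the serine-rich domain of PAK5, which suggests that E294K is one of these. The construct would therefore serve for stable expression and FLAG-based detection or pulldown of a catalytically inactive version of that mutant, for example as a control for kinase-dependent effects.

The annotation also detects an EM7-driven BleoR cassette in reverse orientation upstream of the UbC promoter. Outside the LTRs it finds an SV40 promoter with a hygromycin resistance fragment, a ble fragment and lac regulatory remnants. The record lists only puromycin as the mammalian selectable marker.
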