Addgene plasmid #167198: pLenti-3xFLAG-Puro PAK5 K478R/479R E294K
Purpose: puromycin resistant lentiviral vector for expression of PAK5 K478R/479R E294K; PAK7 Kinase dead & E294K double mutant
Depositing lab: Christin Burd. Depositing organization: Ohio State University. Publication: Melanoma-associated mutants within the serine-rich domain of PAK5 direct kinase activity to mitogenic pathways. LaPak KM, Vroom DC, Garg AA, Guan X, Hays JL, Song JW, Burd CE. Oncotarget. 2018 May 22;9(39):25386-25401. doi: 10.18632/oncotarget.25356. eCollection 2018 May 22. PubMed 29875996.
Backbone
  Vector backbone: p-Lenti-puro
  Vector type: Mammalian Expression, Lentiviral
  Selectable markers: Puromycin
Growth in bacteria
  Bacterial resistance: Ampicillin, 100 μg/mL
  Growth temperature: 37°C
  Growth strain: NEB Stable
  Copy number: High Copy
Gene/Insert
  Gene/Insert name: PAK5 K478R/479R E294K (alt name: PAK7 K478R/479R E294K)
  Species: H. sapiens (human)
  Promoter: UBC
  Cloning method: Gibson Cloning
  Sequencing primers: 5′ GTAAATTGTCCGCTAAATTCTGGCCGTT; 3′ CACACCGGCCTTATTCCAAGCG
Resource information
  A portion of this plasmid was derived from a plasmid made by: pDEST-PAK5 was kindly provided by Dr. J. Brognard
Terms and licenses: Academic/Nonprofit Terms; Industry Terms: Not Available to Industry
How to cite: pLenti-3xFLAG-Puro PAK5 K478R/479R E294K was a gift from Christin Burd (Addgene plasmid # 167198 ; http://n2t.net/addgene:167198 ; RRID:Addgene_167198)
